Addgene plasmid #244842: pEM7_CL7_Bac_2NLS-Flex-Cas12a (LbCas12a)-4NLS
Purpose: Bacterial expression of Flex-Cas12a LbCas12a with 2xSV40 NLS at N-terminus and 4xSV40 at C-terminus
Depositing lab: Jennifer Doudna. Depositing organization: University of California, Berkeley. Publication: Directed evolution expands CRISPR-Cas12a genome-editing capacity. Ma E, Chen K, Shi H, Wasko KM, Esain-Garcia I, Trinidad MI, Zhou K, Ye J, Doudna JA. Nucleic Acids Res. 2025 Jul 8;53(13):gkaf649. doi: 10.1093/nar/gkaf649. PubMed 40671523.
Backbone
  Vector backbone: p2CT
  Vector type: Bacterial Expression, CRISPR
Growth in bacteria
  Bacterial resistance: Ampicillin, 100 μg/mL
  Growth temperature: 37°C
  Growth strain: DH5alpha
  Copy number: High Copy
Gene/Insert
  Gene/Insert name: Flex-Cas12a
  Species: Lachnospiraceae bacterium
  Mutation: G146R/R182V/D535G/S551F/D665N/E795Q
  Promoter: T7
  Tag / fusion protein: 10xHis-CL7-2xSV40 NLS (N terminal on insert); 4xSV40 NLS (C terminal on insert)
  Cloning method: Gibson Cloning
Terms and licenses: Academic/Nonprofit Terms; Industry Terms: Not Available to Industry
How to cite: pEM7_CL7_Bac_2NLS-Flex-Cas12a (LbCas12a)-4NLS was a gift from Jennifer Doudna (Addgene plasmid # 244842 ; http://n2t.net/addgene:244842 ; RRID:Addgene_244842)
