[The description below was written by a language model from this plasmid's Addgene catalogue record and pLannotate feature annotations shown in this document.]
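Description:
pEM7_CL7_Bac_2NLS-Flex-Cas12a (LbCas12a)-4NLS is a high-copy bacterial expression plasmid of about 8.1 kb for producing a nuclear-localisation-tagged, engineered Cas12a nuclease in E. coli. The catalogue lists the backbone as p2CT. The plasmid replicates from a ColE1/pUC-type origin and is selected with ampicillin through a β-lactamase gene driven by its own promoter. Short remnants of tetracycline-resistance, rop and bom sequences are annotated but are only fragments left over from ancestral vectors.

The insert is Flex-Cas12a, a variant of Lachnospiraceae bacterium Cas12a carrying six substitutions (G146R, R182V, D535G, S551F, D665N and E795Q) that came from a directed-evolution study aimed at expanding Cas12a genome-editing capacity. It is fused at the N-terminus to a 10xHis tag, a CL7 tag and two SV40 NLS copies, and at the C-terminus to four further SV40 NLS copies. CL7 derives from the colicin E7 DNase domain, which the annotation detects as a colE7 fragment, and it allows very high-affinity capture on immobilised Im7 protein. The Cas12a coding region and the NLS repeats were not annotated, but they presumably fill the unannotated stretch between the colE7 fragment and the 3'UTR.

The catalogue names T7 as the promoter, yet the feature table shows a tac promoter with a lac operator and no T7 element. A plasmid-borne lacI gene is also present, which would make expression IPTG-inducible. The open reading frame is flanked by the cspA 5' and 3' untranslated regions and followed by the rrnB T1 terminator. The design suits purification of recombinant nuclease, probably for assembly with guide RNA and delivery into eukaryotic cells, where the six NLS copies would promote nuclear import.
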