Features (pLannotate 1.2.2; 17 found; start..end, strand, type, name):
      1..589     +  rep_origin     ori: high-copy-number ColE1/pMB1/pBR322/pUC origin of replication
    647..712     -  CDS            TcR (fragment): tetracycline efflux protein; tet; confers resistance to tetracycline
    727..748     -  protein_bind   CAP binding site: CAP binding activates transcription in the presence of cAMP. E. coli catabolite activator protein
    761..1843    -  CDS            lacI: lac repressor; lacI; The lac repressor binds to the lac operator to inhibit transcription in E. coli. This inhibition can be relieved by adding lactose or isopropyl-β-D-thiogalactopyranoside (IPTG).
   1844..1921    -  promoter       lacI promoter: lacI
   1929..2017    -  CDS            TcR (fragment): tetracycline efflux protein; tet; confers resistance to tetracycline
   2021..2049    +  promoter       tac promoter: strong E. coli promoter; hybrid between the trp and lac UV5 promoters
   2055..2071    +  protein_bind   lac operator: The lac repressor binds to the lac operator to inhibit transcription in E. coli. This inhibition can be relieved by adding lactose or isopropyl-β-D-thiogalactopyranoside (IPTG). lac repressor encoded by lacI
   2093..2226    +  5'UTR          cspA 5'UTR: cspA; 5'UTR of the E. coli cold shock protein cspA gene (Mitta et al., 1997)
   2239..2256    +  CDS            6xHis: 6xHis affinity tag
   2263..2655    +  CDS            colE7 (fragment): CEA7_ECOLX - Also known as cea. Experimental evidence at protein level: Swiss-Prot protein existence level 1. Colicins are polypeptide toxins produced by and active against E.coli and closely related bacteria. From Escherichia coli.
   6593..6737    +  3'UTR          cspA 3'UTR: cspA; 3'UTR of the E. coli cold shock protein cspA gene (Mitta et al., 1997)
   6749..6784    +  CDS            rop (fragment): Rop protein, which maintains plasmids at low copy number; rop
   6813..6884    +  terminator     rrnB T1 terminator: transcription terminator T1 from the E. coli rrnB gene
   6909..6960    +  misc_feature   bom (fragment): basis of mobility region from pBR322
   6990..7094    +  promoter       AmpR promoter: bla
   7095..7955    +  CDS            AmpR: β-lactamase; bla; confers resistance to ampicillin, carbenicillin, and related antibiotics
>Addgene plasmid #244842 | pEM7_CL7_Bac_2NLS-Flex-Cas12a (LbCas12a)-4NLS | addgene full sequence | sequence record 486525 | Addgene NGS Result
TTGAGATCCTTTTTTTCTGCGCGTAATCTGCTGCTTGCAAACAAAAAAACCACCGCTACCAGCGGTGGTT
TGTTTGCCGGATCAAGAGCTACCAACTCTTTTTCCGAAGGTAACTGGCTTCAGCAGAGCGCAGATACCAA
ATACTGTTCTTCTAGTGTAGCCGTAGTTAGGCCACCACTTCAAGAACTCTGTAGCACCGCCTACATACCT
CGCTCTGCTAATCCTGTTACCAGTGGCTGCTGCCAGTGGCGATAAGTCGTGTCTTACCGGGTTGGACTCA
AGACGATAGTTACCGGATAAGGCGCAGCGGTCGGGCTGAACGGGGGGTTCGTGCACACAGCCCAGCTTGG
AGCGAACGACCTACACCGAACTGAGATACCTACAGCGTGAGCTATGAGAAAGCGCCACGCTTCCCGAAGG
GAGAAAGGCGGACAGGTATCCGGTAAGCGGCAGGGTCGGAACAGGAGAGCGCACGAGGGAGCTTCCAGGG
GGAAACGCCTGGTATCTTTATAGTCCTGTCGGGTTTCGCCACCTCTGACTTGAGCGTCGATTTTTGTGAT
GCTCGTCAGGGGGGCGGAGCCTATGGAAAAACGCCAGCAACGCGGCCTTTTTACGGTTCCTGGCCTTTTG
CTGGCCTTTTGCTCACATAGTCATGCCCCGCGCCCACCGGAAGGAGCTGACTGGGTTGAAGGCTCTCAAG
GGCATCGGTCGAGATCCCGGTGCCTAATGAGTGAGCTAACTTACATTAATTGCGTTGCGCTCACTGCCCG
CTTTCCAGTCGGGAAACCTGTCGTGCCAGCTGCATTAATGAATCGGCCAACGCGCGGGGAGAGGCGGTTT
GCGTATTGGGCGCCAGGGTGGTTTTTCTTTTCACCAGTGAGACGGGCAACAGCTGATTGCCCTTCACCGC
CTGGCCCTGAGAGAGTTGCAGCAAGCGGTCCACGCTGGTTTGCCCCAGCAGGCGAAAATCCTGTTTGATG
GTGGTTAACGGCGGGATATAACATGAGCTGTCTTCGGTATCGTCGTATCCCACTACCGAGATATCCGCAC
CAACGCGCAGCCCGGACTCGGTAATGGCGCGCATTGCGCCCAGCGCCATCTGATCGTTGGCAACCAGCAT
CGCAGTGGGAACGATGCCCTCATTCAGCATTTGCATGGTTTGTTGAAAACCGGACATGGCACTCCAGTCG
CCTTCCCGTTCCGCTATCGGCTGAATTTGATTGCGAGTGAGATATTTATGCCAGCCAGCCAGACGCAGAC
GCGCCGAGACAGAACTTAATGGGCCCGCTAACAGCGCGATTTGCTGGTGACCCAATGCGACCAGATGCTC
CACGCCCAGTCGCGTACCGTCTTCATGGGAGAAAATAATACTGTTGATGGGTGTCTGGTCAGAGACATCA
AGAAATAACGCCGGAACATTAGTGCAGGCAGCTTCCACAGCAATGGCATCCTGGTCATCCAGCGGATAGT
TAATGATCAGCCCACTGACGCGTTGCGCGAGAAGATTGTGCACCGCCGCTTTACAGGCTTCGACGCCGCT
TCGTTCTACCATCGACACCACCACGCTGGCACCCAGTTGATCGGCGCGAGATTTAATCGCCGCGACAATT
TGCGACGGCGCGTGCAGGGCCAGACTGGAGGTGGCAACGCCAATCAGCAACGACTGTTTGCCCGCCAGTT
GTTGTGCCACGCGGTTGGGAATGTAATTCAGCTCCGCCATCGCCGCTTCCACTTTTTCCCGCGTTTTCGC
AGAAACGTGGCTGGCCTGGTTCACCACGCGGGAAACGGTCTGATAAGAGACACCGGCATACTCTGCGACA
TCGTATAACGTTACTGGTTTCACATTCACCACCCTGAATTGACTCTCTTCCGGGCACTATCATGCCATAC
CGCGAAAGGTTTTGCGCCATTCGATGGTGTCCGGGATCTCGACGCTCTCCCTTATGCGACTCCTGCATTA
GGAAGCAGCCCAGTAGTAGGTTGAGGCCGTTGAGCACCGCCGCCGCAAGGAATGGTGTGGTTGACAATTA
ATCATCGGCTCGTATAATGTGTAATTGTGAGCGGATAACAATTTGATGTGCTAGCGCATATCCAGTGTAG
TAAGGCAAGTCCCTTCAAGAGTTATCGTTGATACCCCTCGTAGTGCACATTCCTTTAACGCTTCAAAATC
TGTAAAGCACGCCATATCGCCGAAAGGCACACTTAATTATTAAGAGGTAATACACCATGAAATCTTCTCA
CCATCACCATCACCATGGTTCTAGCAAAAGCAATGAACCGGGTAAAGCAACCGGTGAAGGTAAACCGGTT
AATAACAAATGGCTGAACAATGCCGGTAAAGATCTGGGTAGTCCGGTTCCGGATCGTATTGCAAATAAAC
TGCGTGATAAAGAATTCGAGAGCTTCGATGATTTTCGTGAAACCTTTTGGGAAGAAGTTAGCAAAGATCC
TGAACTGAGCAAACAGTTTAGCCGCAATAACAATGATCGTATGAAAGTTGGTAAAGCACCGAAAACACGT
ACCCAGGATGTTAGCGGTAAACGTACCTCATTTGAACTGAATCATCAGAAACCGATTGAACAGAATGGTG
GCGTTTATGATATGGATAACATTAGCGTTGTTACCCCGAAACGCAACATTGATATTGAAGGCGGTGGTGG
TGGTTCTTTGGAGGTTTTGTTCCAGGGTCCAAACGCGACACCAAAGAAAAAGCGTAAAGTCGGGGGATCT
CCGAAAAAGAAACGGAAAGTAGGTATCCACGGAGTCCCAGCAGCTACCATGAGCAAACTGGAGAAGTTCA
CGAACTGTTATTCTCTGTCGAAAACCTTACGTTTTAAGGCCATTCCGGTAGGTAAAACGCAAGAAAATAT
CGACAATAAACGTCTCCTGGTTGAAGATGAAAAGCGTGCCGAAGATTATAAAGGTGTTAAAAAGCTGCTT
GATCGCTATTACCTGTCTTTTATCAACGATGTTCTGCATTCCATCAAATTGAAAAACTTGAATAATTACA
TCTCGTTATTTCGCAAAAAAACCCGTACCGAAAAAGAAAACAAGGAGCTGGAAAACCTTGAAATTAATCT
GCGTAAAGAAATCGCGAAAGCATTTAAAGGTAATGAAGGATATAAATCTCTGTTTAAAAAAGACATTATT
GAAACCATCCTGCCTGAGTTCTTGGATGATAAAGATGAAATTGCCCTGGTTAATAGCTTTAATAGATTTA
CGACTGCATTTACCGGCTTTTTTGATAACCGTGAAAACATGTTCAGCGAAGAAGCGAAATCGACTTCCAT
TGCCTTCCGTTGCATTAATGAAAACCTGACCGTTTACATTTCTAATATGGACATCTTTGAAAAAGTTGAT
GCCATTTTCGACAAACATGAAGTTCAAGAAATCAAAGAAAAGATTTTAAACTCCGATTATGATGTTGAAG
ATTTCTTTGAGGGAGAATTTTTCAATTTTGTTCTCACCCAAGAGGGTATTGATGTCTATAACGCCATTAT
CGGAGGATTTGTTACGGAATCAGGCGAAAAGATTAAAGGACTGAATGAATACATTAATTTATACAATCAG
AAAACCAAACAGAAATTGCCAAAATTCAAACCACTGTATAAACAGGTATTAAGCGACCGTGAATCCTTGT
CCTTTTATGGCGAAGGCTATACAAGCGATGAAGAGGTGCTCGAAGTATTCCGTAATACTTTGAACAAAAA
CTCGGAAATCTTCTCCAGCATTAAAAAACTGGAAAAATTGTTTAAAAATTTCGATGAATATAGTAGCGCA
GGCATCTTCGTCAAAAATGGCCCTGCGATTTCAACCATTTCTAAAGACATTTTCGGTGAATGGAACGTGA
TCCGCGATAAATGGAACGCGGAGTATGACGACATTCATCTGAAAAAAAAAGCCGTTGTTACCGAAAAGTA
TGAAGATGACCGCCGCAAGAGCTTTAAAAAAATTGGTAGTTTCTCACTGGAACAGTTACAAGAATATGCA
GACGCCGATCTGTCGGTTGTGGAAAAGTTAAAAGAGATTATTATCCAGAAAGTCGATGAAATTTATAAAG
TGTACGGCTCCAGCGAAAAGCTCTTTGATGCCGACTTTGTTTTAGAAAAATCGCTGAAAAAAAACGATGC
CGTGGTGGCCATCATGAAAGATCTGTTGGATTCGGTCAAATCGTTCGAAAACTATATCAAGGCGTTCTTT
GGCGAAGGGAAAGAAACCAATCGTGACGAATCGTTCTATGGCGATTTTGTGTTGGCGTATGATATTCTTC
TGAAAGTAGATCACATCTATGATGCTATCCGCAACTACGTGACCCAGAAACCGTATTCGAAGGATAAATT
TAAGCTGTATTTTCAAAACCCTCAGTTTATGGGTGGCTGGGGTAAAGATAAAGAAACCGACTACCGCGCG
ACGATCTTGCGCTATGGCTTTAAGTACTATTTAGCCATCATGGATAAAAAGTATGCAAAATGCCTCCAGA
AAATCGATAAGGATGATGTCAACGGGAACTACGAAAAAATCAACTACAAACTCTTGCCTGGCCCGAATAA
AATGCTGCCGAAAGTCTTTTTCTCCAAAAAATGGATGGCCTATTATAACCCTTCCGAAGATATTCAGAAG
ATTTACAAGAACGGTACCTTTAAAAAAGGTGACATGTTTAATCTGAATGACTGTCACAAGCTTATTGATT
TCTTCAAAGATAGTATTTCTCGCTACCCTAAATGGTCAAACGCGTACGATTTTAATTTCTCAGAAACAGA
GAAATACAAAAATATTGCGGGGTTTTATCGCGAAGTCGAAGAACAAGGGTATAAGGTGTCGTTCGAATCG
GCTTCCAAAAAGGAAGTGGATAAACTTGTTGAAGAAGGCAAACTCTATATGTTCCAGATCTACAACAAAG
ATTTCTCCGACAAGAGCCATGGCACGCCGAACTTACATACCATGTACTTTAAATTACTGTTCGATGAAAA
TAATCATGGTCAGATTCGCTTGAGCGGTGGCGCCGAACTGTTTATGCGCCGCGCATCATTGAAAAAGGAA
GAACTTGTTGTGCACCCAGCAAACAGTCCGATTGCAAACAAAAATCCGGATAACCCGAAGAAAACTACCA
CCTTAAGCTATGATGTATATAAAGATAAACGTTTTAGCGAAGATCAGTATCAACTCCACATTCCGATCGC
GATTAACAAATGTCCTAAGAACATCTTTAAAATCAATACCGAGGTTCGTGTACTGCTCAAACACGACGAC
AACCCCTATGTTATTGGCATTGACCGCGGCGAACGCAACCTGCTGTATATTGTCGTTGTGGATGGCAAAG
GTAACATTGTTGAACAGTATAGCCTTAATGAAATCATCAATAATTTCAACGGCATTCGTATTAAAACGGA
CTATCATAGCCTGCTGGACAAAAAAGAGAAAGAACGCTTCGAAGCCCGTCAGAATTGGACCTCTATCGAA
AATATCAAGGAACTGAAAGCTGGGTACATTTCTCAAGTGGTCCACAAGATTTGCGAACTGGTGGAAAAGT
ATGACGCGGTGATCGCACTGGAGGATCTGAATTCGGGCTTTAAAAATAGCCGTGTGAAGGTGGAGAAACA
GGTTTACCAAAAGTTCGAAAAAATGCTGATTGACAAACTTAATTACATGGTGGACAAAAAATCTAATCCA
TGTGCGACCGGCGGGGCTCTCAAAGGCTATCAGATTACGAATAAATTCGAAAGCTTCAAATCCATGTCTA
CCCAGAACGGATTTATCTTTTACATCCCCGCCTGGCTGACTTCCAAAATTGATCCGAGTACCGGTTTTGT
TAATCTGCTGAAAACCAAATATACGTCGATCGCCGATTCAAAAAAATTCATTAGCAGCTTCGACCGTATT
ATGTACGTCCCGGAAGAAGACCTGTTCGAATTCGCCCTTGACTATAAAAATTTCTCGCGTACGGATGCCG
ATTATATCAAAAAATGGAAACTGTACAGCTACGGCAACCGCATCCGCATTTTTCGCAACCCAAAGAAGAA
CAACGTATTTGACTGGGAGGAAGTTTGCTTGACGAGCGCTTACAAAGAGCTCTTTAACAAATATGGGATC
AATTATCAGCAAGGGGACATCCGTGCGTTGCTGTGTGAGCAGTCAGATAAAGCGTTCTACAGCTCTTTCA
TGGCTTTAATGTCGCTGATGTTGCAGATGCGCAATTCGATCACTGGCCGCACCGATGTGGATTTCCTGAT
TAGCCCGGTCAAAAATAGCGATGGCATTTTTTACGATTCACGTAACTATGAAGCCCAGGAAAACGCTATT
CTGCCGAAGAACGCTGATGCGAACGGCGCGTACAATATTGCCCGTAAGGTACTGTGGGCAATTGGTCAGT
TCAAGAAAGCGGAAGATGAAAAGTTGGATAAGGTCAAAATTGCGATCTCGAATAAAGAATGGCTGGAATA
TGCGCAGACCAGCGTGAAACATGGCGGATCACCGAAGAAGAAACGCAAAGTCGGAGGTAGCCCTAAGAAG
AAGCGTAAGGTTGGGGGGTCGCCAAAGAAGAAACGTAAAGTTGGGGGCTCGCCGAAAAAGAAACGCAAGG
TGTAATAGGTAATCTCTGCTTAAAAGCACAGAATCTAAGATCCCTGCCATTTGGCGGGGATTTTTTTATT
TGTTTTCAGGAAATAAATAATCGATCGCGTAATAAAATCTATTATTATTTTTGTGAAGAATAAATTTGGG
TGCAATGAGAATGCGCAGGCCCTTTCGTCTCGCGCGTTTCGGTGATGACGGTGAAAACCTCTGACACATG
TCGAGTAAGGATCTCCAGGCATCAAATAAAACGAAAGGCTCAGTCGAAAGACTGGGCCTTTCGTTTTATC
TGTTGTTTGTCGGTGAACGCTCTCGTCGACACTATGGTTGCTTTGACGTATGCGGTGTGAAATACCGCAC
AGATGCGTAAGGAGAAAATACCGCATCAGGCGTCAGGTGGCACTTTTCGGGGAAATGTGCGCGGAACCCC
TATTTGTTTATTTTTCTAAATACATTCAAATATGTATCCGCTCATGAGACAATAACCCTGATAAATGCTT
CAATAATATTGAAAAAGGAAGAGTATGAGTATTCAACATTTCCGTGTCGCCCTTATTCCCTTTTTTGCGG
CATTTTGCCTTCCTGTTTTTGCTCACCCAGAAACGCTGGTGAAAGTAAAAGATGCTGAAGATCAGTTGGG
TGCACGAGTGGGTTACATCGAACTGGATCTCAACAGCGGTAAGATCCTTGAGAGTTTTCGCCCCGAAGAA
CGTTTTCCAATGATGAGCACTTTTAAAGTTCTGCTATGTGGCGCGGTATTATCCCGTATTGACGCCGGGC
AAGAGCAACTCGGTCGCCGCATACACTATTCTCAGAATGACTTGGTTGAGTACTCACCAGTCACAGAAAA
GCATCTTACGGATGGCATGACAGTAAGAGAATTATGCAGTGCTGCCATAACCATGAGTGATAACACTGCG
GCCAACTTACTTCTGACAACGATCGGAGGACCGAAGGAGCTAACCGCTTTTTTGCACAACATGGGGGATC
ATGTAACTCGCCTTGATCGTTGGGAACCGGAGCTGAATGAAGCCATACCAAACGACGAGCGTGACACCAC
GATGCCTGTAGCAATGGCAACAACGTTGCGCAAACTATTAACTGGCGAACTACTTACTCTAGCTTCCCGG
CAACAATTAATAGACTGGATGGAGGCGGATAAAGTTGCAGGACCACTTCTGCGCTCGGCCCTTCCGGCTG
GCTGGTTTATTGCTGATAAATCTGGAGCCGGTGAGCGTGGGTCTCGCGGTATCATTGCAGCACTGGGGCC
AGATGGTAAGCCCTCCCGTATCGTAGTTATCTACACGACGGGGAGTCAGGCAACTATGGATGAACGAAAT
AGACAGATCGCTGAGATAGGTGCCTCACTGATTAAGCATTGGTAACTGTCAGACCAAGTTTACTCATATA
TACTTTAGATTGATTTAAAACTTCATTTTTAATTTAAAAGGATCTAGGTGAAGATCCTTTTTGATAATCT
CATGACCAAAATCCCTTAACGTGAGTTTTCGTTCCACTGAGCGTCAGACCCCGTAGAAAAGATCAAAGGA
TCTTC
